Addgene plasmid #99828: pHI-Smp_143590
Purpose: Expresses S. mansoni hypothetical protein Smp_143590
Depositing lab: Phillip Newmark.
Backbone
  Vector backbone: pJC53.2
  Vector type: Bacterial Expression
Growth in bacteria
  Bacterial resistance: Kanamycin, 50 μg/mL
  Growth temperature: 37°C
  Growth strain: DH5alpha
  Copy number: Unknown
Gene/Insert
  Gene/Insert name: hypothetical protein
  Cloning method: Restriction Enzyme; 5′ cloning site unknown (unknown if destroyed); 3′ cloning site unknown (unknown if destroyed)
Terms and licenses: Academic/Nonprofit Terms; Industry Terms: Not Available to Industry
Depositor comments: Addgene Note: These plasmids were generated for in vitro transcription and may not be suitable for overexpression studies. The inserts were amplified from cDNA and may differ from NCBI reference sequences.
How to cite: pHI-Smp_143590 was a gift from Phillip Newmark (Addgene plasmid # 99828)
