[The description below was written by a language model from this plasmid's Addgene catalogue record and pLannotate feature annotations shown in this document.]
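Description:
pHI-Smp_143590 is a small (about 3.8 kb) bacterial plasmid built on the pJC53.2 backbone that carries a cDNA-derived fragment of the Schistosoma mansoni gene Smp_143590, annotated only as a hypothetical protein. Although it is catalogued as a bacterial expression vector, the depositor's note makes clear that this plasmid series was made as templates for in vitro transcription and may not be suitable for overexpression. Because the insert was amplified from cDNA, it may also differ from the reference sequence. The plasmid replicates in E. coli from a high-copy ColE1/pUC-type origin. The record lists kanamycin selection, consistent with the annotated neo/nptII gene, and an ampicillin-resistance (β-lactamase) gene is also annotated next to it. Short fragments of Tn5 transposase and an M13 origin are detected as well. These are probably remnants of how the backbone was assembled, with no functional role.

The insert itself is not annotated in the feature table, but it presumably occupies the roughly 600 bp gap between two converging sets of phage promoters. On one side sit a T7 promoter and a T3 promoter, and on the other side, facing the opposite way, sit a T7 promoter and an SP6 promoter. T7 terminators lie outside each promoter pair, oriented to stop transcripts that have read across the insert from the far side. With this layout, T3 or SP6 polymerase can produce a single-stranded transcript of either orientation, for example as a riboprobe for in situ hybridization. T7 polymerase transcribes both strands and so yields double-stranded RNA of the kind used for RNA interference. The record does not state the cloning sites, the insert's orientation, or the specific experiments intended.
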