Features (pLannotate 1.2.2; 12 found; start..end, strand, type, name):
      1..48      -  terminator     T7 terminator: transcription terminator for bacteriophage T7 RNA polymerase
     62..80      +  promoter       T7 promoter: promoter for bacteriophage T7 RNA polymerase
     84..102     +  promoter       T3 promoter: promoter for bacteriophage T3 RNA polymerase
    715..733     -  promoter       SP6 promoter: promoter for bacteriophage SP6 RNA polymerase
    737..755     -  promoter       T7 promoter: promoter for bacteriophage T7 RNA polymerase
    769..816     +  terminator     T7 terminator: transcription terminator for bacteriophage T7 RNA polymerase
    999..1587    -  rep_origin     ori: high-copy-number ColE1/pMB1/pBR322/pUC origin of replication
   1758..2618    -  CDS            AmpR: β-lactamase; bla; confers resistance to ampicillin, carbenicillin, and related antibiotics
   2619..2635    -  promoter       AmpR promoter (fragment): bla
   2639..3430    -  CDS            neo: KKA2_KLEPN - Also known as kan, nptII. Experimental evidence at protein level: Swiss-Prot protein existence level 1. Resistance to kanamycin, neomycin, paromomycin, ribostamycin, butirosin and gentamicin B. From Klebsiella pneumoniae.
   3462..3761    -  CDS            tnpA (fragment): TN5P_ECOLX - Also known as tnp. Experimental evidence at protein level: Swiss-Prot protein existence level 1. Mediates transposition of transposon Tn5 by a 'cut and paste' mechanism. First, the monomeric transposase binds the 19 bp inverted DNA repeats flanking the transposon. Then, dimerization of the DNA- bound transposase creates a synaptic DNA complex. After nicking of the first DNA strand, excision of the transposon proceeds through a series of intermediates. The transposase then mediates the insertion of the transposon at a new site by strand transfer. The activity of the wild- type tran
   3764..3830    -  rep_origin     M13 ori (fragment): M13 bacteriophage origin of replication; arrow indicates direction of (+) strand synthesis
>Addgene plasmid #99828 | pHI-Smp_143590 | addgene full sequence | sequence record 194877 | Addgene NGS Result
CAAAAAACCCCTCAAGACCCGTTTAGAGGCCCCAAGGGGTTATGCTAGGCGCGCCGGATCCTAATACGAC
TCACTATAGGGAGAATTAACCCTCACTAAAGGGAGACCTTGGGAAATGTGAATGGGTCAGGAAGATTTAA
AAAACTTCAAAACTCTAAGCATTTAGTTGACAATATCTGTTCTTCAAATGATAACATGGATCAAAGTAGG
CTGTCGAATTCTGTAACTAAAAATAATGAAACTATAAATTCAGTTATTGCCCATTCAAAACCTACTTTAA
TGAAACCTGTCGTACTGGCCAAGAAACAAATTAATAAACAAGATTCTAGTAAAACTTATGGAACAAAATG
TCTACCTTTAACTGTTCGGTCACCACAAAATCAATCACAAACTACTCTCCCGCCTAAATCACAAAGACAG
CACCCATTAGCGATATTGCCATCTACTTCTTCTCCTGTTAGTTATAGATTATCGAATGTAAATCGACAAC
AATCTTTAACACCATTAGGTACGCTCCCGCCTAAAACACAAAGACAGCACCCACTAGCGATGTTGCCATC
TTCTACTTCTTCTCCTGTTAGTTATAGATTATCGAATGTAAATCGACAACAATCTTCAACGCCATTAGGT
AAACCTCGCACTTCATATTTATCGAATCCCAAAGTTGGTCCAAATAAATACTCAGTAATCGAACGAACAG
GCACAAAGGTCACTTCTATAGTGTCACCTAAATCTCCCTATAGTGAGTCGTATTAGGATCCGGCGCGCCT
AGCATAACCCCTTGGGGCCTCTAAACGGGTCTTGAGGGGTTTTTTGACGCGTGCTTCCTCGCTCACTGAC
TCGCTGCGCTCGGTCGTTCGGCTGCGGCGAGCGGTATCAGCTCACTCAAAGGCGGTAATACGGTTATCCA
CAGAATCAGGGGATAACGCAGGAAAGAACATGTGAGCAAAAGGCCAGCAAAAGGCCAGGAACCGTAAAAA
GGCCGCGTTGCTGGCGTTTTTCCATAGGCTCCGCCCCCCTGACGAGCATCACAAAAATCGACGCTCAAGT
CAGAGGTGGCGAAACCCGACAGGACTATAAAGATACCAGGCGTTTCCCCCTGGAAGCTCCCTCGTGCGCT
CTCCTGTTCCGACCCTGCCGCTTACCGGATACCTGTCCGCCTTTCTCCCTTCGGGAAGCGTGGCGCTTTC
TCATAGCTCACGCTGTAGGTATCTCAGTTCGGTGTAGGTCGTTCGCTCCAAGCTGGGCTGTGTGCACGAA
CCCCCCGTTCAGCCCGACCGCTGCGCCTTATCCGGTAACTATCGTCTTGAGTCCAACCCGGTAAGACACG
ACTTATCGCCACTGGCAGCAGCCACTGGTAACAGGATTAGCAGAGCGAGGTATGTAGGCGGTGCTACAGA
GTTCTTGAAGTGGTGGCCTAACTACGGCTACACTAGAAGAACAGTATTTGGTATCTGCGCTCTGCTGAAG
CCAGTTACCTTCGGAAAAAGAGTTGGTAGCTCTTGATCCGGCAAACAAACCACCGCTGGTAGCGGTGGTT
TTTTTGTTTGCAAGCAGCAGATTACGCGCAGAAAAAAAGGATCTCAAGAAGATCCTTTGATCTTTTCTAC
GGGGTCTGACGCTCAGTGGAACGAAAACTCACGTTAAGGGATTTTGGTCATGAGATTATCAAAAAGGATC
TTCACCTAGATCCTTTTAAATTAAAAATGAAGTTTTAAATCAATCTAAAGTATATATGAGTAAACTTGGT
CTGACAGTTACCAATGCTTAATCAGTGAGGCACCTATCTCAGCGATCTGTCTATTTCGTTCATCCATAGT
TGCCTGGCTCCCCGTCGTGTAGATAACTACGATACGGGAGGGCTTACCATCTGGCCCCAGTGCTGCAATG
ATACCGCGAGACCCACGCTCACCGGCTCCAGATTTATCAGCAATAAACCAGCCAGCCGGAAGGGCCGAGC
GCAGAAGTGGTCCTGCAACTTTATCCGCCTCCATCCAGTCTATTAATTGTTGCCGGGAAGCTAGAGTAAG
TAGTTCGCCAGTTAATAGTTTGCGCAACGTTGTTGCCATTGCTACAGGCATCGTGGTGTCACGCTCGTCG
TTTGGTATGGCTTCATTCAGCTCCGGTTCCCAACGATCAAGGCGAGTTACATGATCCCCCATGTTGTGCA
AAAAAGCGGTTAGCTCCTTCGGTCCTCCGATCGTTGTCAGAAGTAAGTTGGCCGCAGTGTTATCACTCAT
GGTTATGGCAGCACTGCATAATTCTCTTACTGTCATGCCATCCGTAAGATGCTTTTCTGTGACTGGTGAG
TACTCAACCAAGTCATTCTGAGAATAGTGTATGCGGCGACCGAGTTGCTCTTGCCCGGCGTCAATACGGG
ATAATACCGCGCCACATAGCAGAACTTTAAAAGTGCTCATCATTGGAAAACGTTCTTCGGGGCGAAAACT
CTCAAGGATCTTACCGCTGTTGAGATCCAGTTCGATGTAACCCACTCGTGCACCCAACTGATCTTCAGCA
TCTTTTACTTTCACCAGCGTTTCTGGGTGAGCAAAAACAGGAAGGCAAAATGCCGCAAAAAAGGGAATAA
GGGCGACACGGAAATGTTGAATACTCATACTCTTCCTTTTTCAATTCAGAAGAACTCGTCAAGAAGGCGA
TAGAAGGCGATGCGCTGCGAATCGGGAGCGGCGATACCGTAAAGCACGAGGAAGCGGTCAGCCCATTCGC
CGCCAAGCTCTTCAGCAATATCACGGGTAGCCAACGCTATGTCCTGATAGCGGTCCGCCACACCCAGCCG
GCCACAGTCGATGAATCCAGAAAAGCGGCCATTTTCCACCATGATATTCGGCAAGCAGGCATCGCCATGG
GTCACGACGAGATCCTCGCCGTCGGGCATGCGCGCCTTGAGCCTGGCGAACAGTTCGGCTGGCGCGAGCC
CCTGATGCTCTTCGTCCAGATCATCCTGATCGACAAGACCGGCTTCCATCCGAGTACGTGCTCGCTCGAT
GCGATGTTTCGCTTGGTGGTCGAATGGGCAGGTAGCCGGATCAAGCGTATGCAGCCGCCGCATTGCATCA
GCCATGATGGATACTTTCTCGGCAGGAGCAAGGTGGGATGACAGGAGATCCTGCCCCGGCACTTCGCCCA
ATAGCAGCCAGTCCCTTCCCGCTTCAGTGACAACGTCGAGCACAGCTGCGCAAGGAACGCCCGTCGTGGC
CAGCCACGATAGCCGCGCTGCCTCGTCCTGCAGTTCATTCAGGGCACCGGACAGGTCGGTCTTGACAAAA
AGAACCGGGCGCCCCTGCGCTGACAGCCGGAACACGGCGGCATCAGAGCAGCCGATTGTCTGTTGTGCCC
AGTCATAGCCGAATAGCCTCTCCACCCAAGCGGCCGGAGAACCTGCGTGCAATCCATCTTGTTCAATCAT
GCGAAACGATCCTCATCCTGTCTCTTGATCAGATCTTGATCCCCTGCGCCATCAGATCATTGGCGGCAAG
AAAGCCATCCAGTTTACTTTGCAGGGCTTCCCAACCTTACCAGAGGGCGCCCCAGCTGGCAATTCCGGTT
CGCTTGCTGTCCATAAAACCGCCCAGTCTAGCTATCGCCATGTAAGCCCACTGCAAGCTACCTGCTTTCT
CTTTGCGCTTGCGTTTTCCCTTGTCCAGATAGCCCAGTAGCTGACATTCATCCGGGGTCAGCACCGTTTC
TGCGGACTGGCTTTCTACGTGTTCCGCTTCCTTTAGCAGCCCTTGCGCCCTGAATTTTGTTAAAATTCGC
GTTAAATTTTTGTTAAATCAGCTCATTTTTTAACCAATAGGCCGAAATCGACGCGT
